>Addgene plasmid #219341 | SFFV-DOT1L-Brd 425 | addgene full sequence | sequence record 467548 | Addgene NGS Result
ATTTATGCAGAGGCCGAGGCCGCCTCGGCCTCTGAGCTATTCCAGAAGTAGTGAGGAGGCTTTTTTGGAG
GCCTAGGGACGTACCCAATTCGCCCTATAGTGAGTCGTATTACGCGCGCTCACTGGCCGTCGTTTTACAA
CGTCGTGACTGGGAAAACCCTGGCGTTACCCAACTTAATCGCCTTGCAGCACATCCCCCTTTCGCCAGCT
GGCGTAATAGCGAAGAGGCCCGCACCGATCGCCCTTCCCAACAGTTGCGCAGCCTGAATGGCGAATGGG
[124 nt withheld, positions 280-403]
C
[91 nt withheld, positions 405-495]
A
[49 nt withheld, positions 497-545]
CCTTTGACGTTGGAGTCCACGTTCTTT
[37 nt withheld, positions 573-609]
ACCCTATCTCGGTCTATTCTTTTGATTTATAAGGGATTTTGCCGATTTCGGCCTATTGGTTAAAAAATGA
GCTGATTTAACAAAAATTTAACGCGAATTTTAACAAAATATTAACGCTTACAATTTAGGTGGCACTTTTC
GGGGAAATGTGCGCGGAACCCCTATTTGTTTATTTTTCTAAATACATTCAAATATGTATCCGCTCATGAG
ACAATAACCCTGATAAATGCTTCAATAATATTGAAAAAGGAAGAGTATGAGTATTCAACATTTCCGTGTC
GCCCTTATTCCCTTTTTTGCGGCATTTTGCCTTCCTGTTTTTGCTCACCCAGAAACGCTGGTGAAAGTAA
AAGATGCTGAAGATCAGTTGGGTGCACGAGTGGGTTACATCGAACTGGATCTCAACAGCGGTAAGATCCT
TGAGAGTTTTCGCCCCGAAGAACGTTTTCCAATGATGAGCACTTTTAAAGTTCTGCTATGTGGCGCGGTA
TTATCCCGTATTGACGCCGGGCAAGAGCAACTCGGTCGCCGCATACACTATTCTCAGAATGACTTGGTTG
AGTACTCACCAGTCACAGAAAAGCATCTTACGGATGGCATGACAGTAAGAGAATTATGCAGTGCTGCCAT
AACCATGAGTGATAACACTGCGGCCAACTTACTTCTGACAACGATCGGAGGACCGAAGGAGCTAACCGCT
TTTTTGCACAACATGGGGGATCATGTAACTCGCCTTGATCGTTGGGAACCGGAGCTGAATGAAGCCATAC
CAAACGACGAGCGTGACACCACGATGCCTGTAGCAATGGCAACAACGTTGCGCAAACTATTAACTGGCGA
ACTACTTACTCTAGCTTCCCGGCAACAATTAATAGACTGGATGGAGGCGGATAAAGTTGCAGGACCACTT
CTGCGCTCGGCCCTTCCGGCTGGCTGGTTTATTGCTGATAAATCTGGAGCCGGTGAGCGTGGGTCTCGCG
GTATCATTGCAGCACTGGGGCCAGATGGTAAGCCCTCCCGTATCGTAGTTATCTACACGACGGGGAGTCA
GGCAACTATGGATGAACGAAATAGACAGATCGCTGAGATAGGTGCCTCACTGATTAAGCATTGGTAACTG
TCAGACCAAGTTTACTCATATATACTTTAGATTGATTTAAAACTTCATTTTTAATTTAAAAGGATCTAGG
TGAAGATCCTTTTTGATAATCTCATGACCAAAATCCCTTAACGTGAGTTTTCGTTCCACTGAGCGTCAGA
CCCCGTAGAAAAGATCAAAGGATCTTCTTGAGATCCTTTTTTTCTGCGCGTAATCTGCTGCTTGCAAACA
AAAAAACCACCGCTACCAGCGGTGGTTTGTTTGCCGGATCAAGAGCTACCAACTCTTTTTCCGAAGGTAA
CTGGCTTCAGCAGAGCGCAGATACCAAATACTGTTCTTCTAGTGTAGCCGTAGTTAGGCCACCACTTCAA
GAACTCTGTAGCACCGCCTACATACCTCGCTCTGCTAATCCTGTTACCAGTGGCTGCTGCCAGTGGCGAT
AAGTCGTGTCTTACCGGGTTGGACTCAAGACGATAGTTACCGGATAAGGCGCAGCGGTCGGGCTGAACGG
GGGGTTCGTGCACACAGCCCAGCTTGGAGCGAACGACCTACACCGAACTGAGATACCTACAGCGTGAGCT
ATGAGAAAGCGCCACGCTTCCCGAAGGGAGAAAGGCGGACAGGTATCCGGTAAGCGGCAGGGTCGGAACA
GGAGAGCGCACGAGGGAGCTTCCAGGGGGAAACGCCTGGTATCTTTATAGTCCTGTCGGGTTTCGCCACC
TCTGACTTGAGCGTCGATTTTTGTGATGCTCGTCAGGGGGGCGGAGCCTATGGAAAAACGCCAGCAACGC
GGCCTTTTTACGGTTCCTGGCCTTTTGCTGGCCTTTTGCTCACATGTTCTTTCCTGCGTTATCCCCTGAT
TCTGTGGATAACCGTATTACCGCCTTTGAGTGAGCTGATACCGCTCGCCGCAGCCGAACGACCGAGCGCA
GCGAGTCAGTGAGCGAGGAAGCGGAAGAGCGCCCAATACGCAAACCGCCTCTCCCCGCGCGTTGGCCGAT
TCATTAATGCAGCTGGCACGACAGGTTTCCCGACTGGAAAGCGGGCAGTGAGCGCAACGCAATTAATGTG
AGTTAGCTCACTCATTAGGCACCCCAGGCTTTACACTTTATGCTTCCGGCTCGTATGTTGTGTGGAATTG
TGAGCGGATAACAATTTCACACAGGAAACAGCTATGACCATGATTACGCCAAGCGCGCAATTAACCCTCA
CTAAAGGGAACAAAAGCTGGAGCTGCAAGCTTAATGTAGTCTTATGCAATACTCTTGTAGTCTTGCAACA
TGGTAACGATGAGTTAGCAACATGCCTTACAAGGAGAGAAAAAGCACCGTGCATGCCGATTGGTGGAAGT
AAGGTGGTACGATCGTGCCTTATTAGGAAGGCAACAGACGGGTCTGACATGGATTGGACGAACCACTGAA
TTGCCGCATTGCAGAGATATTGTATTTAAGTGCCTAGCTCGATACATAAACGGGTCTCTCTGGTTAGACC
AGATCTGAGCCTGGGAGCTCTCTGGCTAACTAGGGAACCCACTGCTTAAGCCTCAATAAAGCTTGCCTTG
AGTGCTTCAAGTAGTGTGTGCCCGTCTGTTGTGTGACTCTGGTAACTAGAGATCCCTCAGACCCTTTTAG
TCAGTGTGGAAAATCTCTAGCAGTGGCGCCCGAACAGGGACTTGAAAGCGAAAGGGAAACCAGAGGAGCT
CTCTCGACGCAGGACTCGGCTTGCTGAAGCGCGCACGGCAAGAGGCGAGGGGCGGCGACTGGTGAGTACG
CCAAAAATTTTGACTAGCGGAGGCTAGAAGGAGAGAGATGGGTGCGAGAGCGTCAGTATTAAGCGGGGGA
GAATTAGATCGCGATGGGAAAAAATTCGGTTAAGGCCAGGGGGAAAGAAAAAATATAAATTAAAACATAT
AGTATGGGCAAGCAGGGAGCTAGAACGATTCGCAGTTAATCCTGGCCTGTTAGAAACATCAGAAGGCTGT
AGACAAATACTGGGACAGCTACAACCATCCCTTCAGACAGGATCAGAAGAACTTAGATCATTATATAATA
CAGTAGCAACCCTCTATTGTGTGCATCAAAGGATAGAGATAAAAGACACCAAGGAAGCTTTAGACAAGAT
AGAGGAAGAGCAAAACAAAAGTAAGACCACCGCACAGCAAGCGGCCGCTGATCTTCAGACCTGGAGGAGG
AGATATGAGGGACAATTGGAGAAGTGAATTATATAAATATAAAGTAGTAAAAATTGAACCATTAGGAGTA
GCACCCACCAAGGCAAAGAGAAGAGTGGTGCAGAGAGAAAAAAGAGCAGTGGGAATAGGAGCTTTGTTCC
TTGGGTTCTTGGGAGCAGCAGGAAGCACTATGGGCGCAGCGTCAATGACGCTGACGGTACAGGCCAGACA
ATTATTGTCTGGTATAGTGCAGCAGCAGAACAATTTGCTGAGGGCTATTGAGGCGCAACAGCATCTGTTG
CAACTCACAGTCTGGGGCATCAAGCAGCTCCAGGCAAGAATCCTGGCTGTGGAAAGATACCTAAAGGATC
AACAGCTCCTGGGGATTTGGGGTTGCTCTGGAAAACTCATTTGCACCACTGCTGTGCCTTGGAATGCTAG
TTGGAGTAATAAATCTCTGGAACAGATTTGGAATCACACGACCTGGATGGAGTGGGACAGAGAAATTAAC
AATTACACAAGCTTAATACACTCCTTAATTGAAGAATCGCAAAACCAGCAAGAAAAGAATGAACAAGAAT
TATTGGAATTAGATAAATGGGCAAGTTTGTGGAATTGGTTTAACATAACAAATTGGCTGTGGTATATAAA
ATTATTCATAATGATAGTAGGAGGCTTGGTAGGTTTAAGAATAGTTTTTGCTGTACTTTCTATAGTGAAT
AGAGTTAGGCAGGGATATTCACCATTATCGTTTCAGACCCACCTCCCAACCCCGAGGGGACCCGACAGGC
CCGAAGGAATAGAAGAAGAAGGTGGAGAGAGAGACAGAGACAGATCCATTCGATTAGTGAACGGATCTCG
ACGGTATCGGTTAACTTTTAAAAGAAAAGGGGGGATTGGGGGGTACAGTGCAGGGGAAAGAATAGTAGAC
ATAATAGCAACAGACATACAAACTAAAGAATTACAAAAACAAATTACAAAAATTCAAAATTTTATCGATC
ACGAGACTAGCCTCGAGCTGGCTGCAGTAACGCCATTTTGCAAGGCATGGAAAAATACCAAACCAAGAAT
AGAGAAGTTCAGATCAAGGGCGGGTACATGAAAATAGCTAACGTTGGGCCAAACAGGATATCTGCGGTGA
GCAGTTTCGGCCCCGGCCCGGGGCCAAGAACAGATGGTCACCGCAGTTTCGGCCCCGGCCCGAGGCCAAG
AACAGATGGTCCCCAGATATGGCCCAACCCTCAGCAGTTTCTTAAGACCCATCAGATGTTTCCAGGCTCC
CCCAAGGACCTGAAATGACCCTGCGCCTTATTTGAATTAACCAATCAGCCTGCTTCTCGCTTCTGTTCGC
GCGCTTCTGCTTCCCGAGCTCTATAAAAGAGCTCACAACCCCTCACTCGGCGCGCCAGTCCTCCGACAGA
CTGAGTCGGCCGGTCGAATCAAGCTTATCGATACCGTCGACGGATCCGCTAGCCCGCGGTTCGAAATGGG
AGAAAAGTTAGAACTCCGTCTCAAATCCCCTGTTGGAGCAGAACCTGCGGTATATCCTTGGCCCTTGCCC
GTGTATGACAAGCACCATGACGCGGCACACGAGATAATTGAAACAATTAGGTGGGTGTGCGAGGAGATAC
CTGACCTGAAACTGGCCATGGAAAACTATGTGCTCATCGATTACGATACAAAGTCTTTTGAATCAATGCA
ACGGCTTTGTGATAAATATAACAGGGCAATTGACTCAATACATCAACTCTGGAAAGGAACGACTCAACCT
ATGAAACTTAATACAAGACCCTCAACCGGGCTGCTTCGGCACATCTTACAACAAGTGTATAATCATTCTG
TCACTGATCCAGAAAAGCTGAATAATTACGAACCCTTTTCTCCAGAAGTCTATGGAGAAACATCTTTTGA
TCTCGTCGCACAAATGATCGACGAAATTAAAATGACTGATGATGATCTTTTCGTAGATCTGGGCTCCGGC
GTAGGACAAGTAGTTCTGCAAGTGGCAGCGGCAACTAATTGTAAGCACCATTACGGGGTGGAAAAGGCCG
ATATTCCCGCTAAATACGCAGAAACAATGGATCGAGAATTTAGAAAATGGATGAAGTGGTACGGTAAGAA
ACACGCGGAGTATACTCTTGAAAGAGGGGACTTCTTAAGCGAGGAATGGAGAGAACGCATTGCTAATACC
TCTGTGATTTTCGTCAACAACTTCGCTTTCGGGCCAGAAGTAGACCATCAACTTAAAGAAAGATTCGCTA
ATATGAAAGAGGGCGGTAGGATTGTCAGCTCCAAGCCTTTCGCCCCACTCAATTTTCGGATCAATAGCCG
GAATCTTTCTGATATAGGGACAATTATGAGGGTTGTCGAACTTTCACCATTAAAAGGGTCTGTAAGTTGG
ACAGGCAAACCTGTATCTTATTATCTCCATACAATTGATAGAACAATCCTCGAGAATTACTTCTCCAGCC
TCAAGAATCCTAAGTTACGCGAAGAGCAAGAAGCGGCTAGAAGGCGACAACAAAGGGAAAGTAAATCCAA
TGCAGCTACACCAACAAAAGGACCCGAAGGAAAAGTTGCAGGTCCTGCAGATGCACCAATGGATTCAGGC
GCCGAAGAGGAGAAAGCCGGGGCCGCGACAGTCAAGAAGCCTAGCCCAAGTAAGGCTAGAAAGAAGAAAT
TGAATAAGAAGGGTCGAAAGATGGCCGGACGTAAAAGAGGCCGGCCAAAGAAAATGAATACAGCTAATCC
AGAACGCAAACCTAAGAAGAATCAGACCGCTTTAGACGCTTTGCATGCCCAAACGGTCTCACAAACAGCA
GCGAGCTCCCCTCAAGACGCATATCGCAGCCCCCATTCCCCCTTTTATCAACTGCCCCCTTCTGTCCAAC
GACATAGCCCAAATCCTCTTCTTGTTGCTCCAACACCCCCTGCTCTTCAAAAGCTGCTGGAATCATTTAA
AATTCAATATCTCCAATTTCTCGCCTATACCAAAACCCCACAATACAAAGCTTCACTCCAAGAACTTCTT
GGTCAAGAGAAAGAGAAGAATGCACAACTGTTGGGAGCAGCCCAACAACTGTTATCCCATTGTCAAGCTC
AGAAAGAAGAAATAAGAAGACTTTTCCAACAGAAGCTCGACGAACTCGGGGTCAAAGCCCTTACATATAA
TGATTTGATCCAGGCTCAGAAAGAAATAAGCGCTCACAATCAACAATTGAGGGAACAATCCGAACAATTA
GAACAAGATAATAGAGCACTGAGGGGTCAATCCTTGCAACTTTTGAAAGCCAGGTGTGAAGAACTCCAAC
TCGATTGGGCAACACTCAGTCTTGAGAAACTGCTCAAGGAGAAACAAGCTTTAAAATCACAAATAAGCGA
AAAGCAAAGACATTGTTTGGAACTCCAGATATCCATAGTCGAACTTGAAAAGTCTCAACGCCAACAAGAA
CTGCTTCAACTGAAAAGCTGCGTTCCACCCGATGATGCGCTCAGCCTGCATCTTCGAGGAAAAGGAGCTT
TGGGACGGGAACTTGAACCCGATGCATCACGCCTTCATTTAGAATTAGATTGTACAAAATTTAGCTTGCC
CCATCTGTCCTCAATGTCCCCAGAACTGTCTATGAATGGACAAGCGGCCGGGTACGAACTGTGTGGCGTA
CTTTCCAGGCCCTCTTCAAAACAAAATACACCACAATATTTGGCGTCCCCTCTCGATCAAGAAGTTGTTC
CATGCACACCATCACATGTGGGGCGACCTAGACTTGAGAAATTATCCGGGCTGGCGGCTCCTGATTATAC
ACGACTCTCTCCCGCGAAAATCGTTTTGCGACGTCATCTTAGTCAAGATCATACCGTCCCAGGACGACCA
GCCGCTAGCGAACTTCACAGCCGTGCCGAACATACTAAAGAAAATGGGCTGCCTTATCAATCACCGTCAG
TCCCCGGTAGTATGAAACTTTCCCCACAAGATCCCCGCCCTCTTTCTCCCGGAGCACTCCAACTCGCCGG
GGAAAAGAGTTCTGAGAAAGGGCTCAGGGAAAGAGCATATGGTTCTTCCGGAGAACTGATTACATCCTTG
CCTATTAGTATTCCTTTGTCAACGGTCCAACCGAATAAACTTCCCGTTTCTATCCCACTCGCTAGTGTTG
TACTCCCAAGTAGGGCAGAACGTGCCCGAAGTACTCCATCTCCAGTCCTTCAACCAAGGGATCCGTCCAG
CACTCTGGAGAAACAAATCGGCGCCAACGCACATGGCGCCGGTTCTAGGTCATTAGCGTTGGCTCCAGCT
GGGTTTAGTTATGCCGGAAGCGTTGCAATATCAGGAGCTCTTGCAGGATCCCCCGCATCACTGACCCCAG
GCGCTGAACCCGCAACATTAGACGAAAGCAGCTCTTCCGGATCTCTCTTCGCGACTGTTGGCTCACGTTC
AAGCACCCCTCAACATCCACTCCTCTTAGCCCAACCACGCAATAGTCTGCCCGCTAGCCCAGCGCATCAA
CTGAGCTCAAGCCCTAGACTGGGCGGCGCTGCGCAAGGGCCCCTGCCAGAAGCGTCTAAAGGTGATTTGC
CGAGCGACAGTGGATTTTCCGACCCAGAAAGCGAGGCTAAACGCCGTATAGTCTTTACAATTACAACCGG
GGCCGGTTCTGCTAAACAATCCCCTAGTTCAAAACATAGTCCTCTTACAGCATCCGCTAGGGGAGATTGC
GTCCCAAGTCATGGTCAAGATTCTCGTCGACGGGGTAGAAGGAAAAGAGCCAGCGCCGGCACTCCATCTC
TGTCCGCCGGGGTTTCTCCTAAAAGACGCGCTCTCCCTAGCGTTGCCGGGCTCTTTACTCAACCATCAGG
ATCCCCATTGAATCTGAATAGCATGGTGTCCAATATTAATCAACCACTCGAAATAACTGCAATTAGCAGC
CCAGAAACTTCACTCAAATCTTCACCCGTTCCTTATCAAGATCATGATCAACCACCTGTTTTGAAGAAAG
AACGACCGCTCTCTCAAACAAACGGAGCCCATTATTCACCCCTGACAAGTGATGAAGAACCGGGGTCCGA
AGATGAACCTTCCTCTGCCCGCATAGAACGCAAGATCGCCACCATTTCACTTGAGAGTAAGTCCCCACCT
AAGACTCTGGAGAACGGTGGCGGGCTGGCTGGTCGTAAACCAGCCCCTGCAGGAGAACCCGTGAACTCTT
CCAAATGGAAATCTACATTTTCACCGATTAGCGATATAGGGTTGGCTAAATCTGCTGATTCTCCTCTTCA
AGCTTCTTCTGCTCTGTCTCAAAATAGTCTCTTTACCTTTAGGCCTGCACTCGAAGAACCAAGCGCAGAC
GCGAAACTCGCAGCCCATCCTCGGAAGGGATTCCCAGGAAGCCTTTCCGGCGCAGATGGTTTGTCTCCCG
GGACGAATCCGGCAAATGGATGTACTTTTGGCGGTGGACTCGCTGCTGATCTCAGCCTGCATAGTTTCTC
CGACGGCGCCTCATTGCCTCATAAAGGACCTGAAGCTGCTGGACTCTCAAGCCCCCTTTCTTTTCCGTCC
CAAAGAGGTAAAGAAGGTAGCGATGCTAATCCCTTTCTGAGCAAAAGACAACTTGATGGTCTCGCCGGTC
TTAAAGGAGAAGGGAGTCGTGGTAAAGAAGCTGGAGAAGGCGGGTTGCCACTCTGTGGCCCAACTGATAA
AACTCCCCTTCTTTCCGGAAAAGCGGCTAAAGCTCGTGATCGTGAAGTGGATCTGAAGAACGGGCATAAT
CTGTTTATATCCGCTGCTGCTGTGCCCCCAGGTAGTTTGCTGTCCGGTCCAGGGTTGGCGCCAGCTGCTT
CATCTGCCGGTGGTGCCGCCTCATCTGCACAAACCCATCGCAGCTTTCTTGGACCATTTCCCCCTGGGCC
ACAATTTGCACTGGGTCCTATGAGCCTTCAAGCAAATTTGGGGTCTGTCGCTGGGAGCAGTGTGCTCCAA
TCCCTTTTCAGTAGCGTCCCTGCTGCTGCTGGGTTGGTTCATGTTTCCAGTGCCGCAACTAGGCTCACAA
ATAGCCATGCTATGGGATCTTTCAGCGGCGTCGCCGGTGGAACTGTAGGTGGAAATTGAGAATTCGAGCA
TCTTACCGCCATTTATTCCCATATTTGTTCTGTTTTTCTTGATTTGGGTATACATTTAAATGTTAATAAA
ACAAAATGGTGGGGCAATCATTTACATTTTTAGGGATATGTAATTACTAGTTCAGGTGTATTGCCACAAG
ACAAACATGTTAAGAAACTTTCCCGTTATTTACGCTCTGTTCCTGTTAATCAACCTCTGGATTACAAAAT
TTGTGAAAGATTGACTGATATTCTTAACTATGTTGCTCCTTTTACGCTGTGTGGATATGCTGCTTTAATG
CCTCTGTATCATGCTATTGCTTCCCGTACGGCTTTCGTTTTCTCCTCCTTGTATAAATCCTGGTTGCTGT
CTCTTTATGAGGAGTTGTGGCCCGTTGTCCGTCAACGTGGCGTGGTGTGCTCTGTGTTTGCTGACGCAAC
CCCCACTGGCTGGGGCATTGCCACCACCTGTCAACTCCTTTCTGGGACTTTCGCTTTCCCCCTCCCGATC
GCCACGGCAGAACTCATCGCCGCCTGCCTTGCCCGCTGCTGGACAGGGGCTAGGTTGCTGGGCACTGATA
ATTCCGTGGTGTTGTCGGGGAAGCTGACGTCCTTTGCAATTCGATATCAAGCTGTACCTTCTAGATGTAC
ATCTCGGGTAGCGCTTCTAGACCAATGACTTACAAGGCAGCTGTAGATCTTAGCCACTTTTTAAAAGAAA
AGGGGGGACTGGAAGGGCTAATTCACTCCCAACGAAGACAAGATCTGCTTTTTGCTTGTACTGGGTCTCT
CTGGTTAGACCAGATCTGAGCCTGGGAGCTCTCTGGCTAACTAGGGAACCCACTGCTTAAGCCTCAATAA
AGCTTGCCTTGAGTGCTTCAAGTAGTGTGTGCCCGTCTGTTGTGTGACTCTGGTAACTAGAGATCCCTCA
GACCCTTTTAGTCAGTGTGGAAAATCTCTAGCAGTAGTAGTTCATGTCATCTTATTATTCAGTATTTATA
ACTTGCAAAGAAATGAATATCAGAGAGTGAGAGGAACTTGTTTATTGCAGCTTATAATGGTTACAAATAA
AGCAATAGCATCACAAATTTCACAAATAAAGCATTTTTTTCACTGCATTCTAGTTGTGGTTTGTCCAAAC
TCATCAATGTATCTTATCATGTCTGGCTCTAGCTATCCCGCCCCTAACTCCGCCCATCCCGCCCCTAACT
CCGCCCAGTTCCGCCCATTCTCCGCCCCATGGCTGACTAATTTTTTTT
Features (pLannotate 1.2.2; 28 found; start..end, strand, type, name):
     94..112     -  promoter       T7 promoter: promoter for bacteriophage T7 RNA polymerase
    120..275     +  CDS            lacZα (fragment): LacZα fragment of β-galactosidase; lacZ fragment
    280..708     +  rep_origin     f1 ori (sequence partly withheld): f1 bacteriophage origin of replication; arrow indicates direction of (+) strand synthesis
    761..865     +  promoter       AmpR promoter: bla
    866..1726    +  CDS            AmpR: β-lactamase; bla; confers resistance to ampicillin, carbenicillin, and related antibiotics
   1897..2485    +  rep_origin     ori: high-copy-number ColE1/pMB1/pBR322/pUC origin of replication
   2668..2760    +  CDS            lacI (fragment): lac repressor; lacI; The lac repressor binds to the lac operator to inhibit transcription in E. coli. This inhibition can be relieved by adding lactose or isopropyl-β-D-thiogalactopyranoside (IPTG).
   2773..2794    +  protein_bind   CAP binding site: CAP binding activates transcription in the presence of cAMP. E. coli catabolite activator protein
   2809..2839    +  promoter       lac promoter: promoter for the E. coli lac operon
   2843..2865    +  protein_bind   lac operator (fragment): The lac repressor binds to the lac operator to inhibit transcription in E. coli. This inhibition can be relieved by adding lactose or isopropyl-β-D-thiogalactopyranoside (IPTG). lac repressor encoded by lacI
   2908..2926    +  promoter       T3 promoter: promoter for bacteriophage T3 RNA polymerase
   2954..3180    +  promoter       RSV promoter: Rous sarcoma virus enhancer/promoter
   3181..3361    +  LTR            5' LTR (truncated): truncated 5' long terminal repeat (LTR) from HIV-1
   3408..3533    +  misc_feature   HIV-1 Ψ: packaging signal of human immunodeficiency virus type 1
   3517..3880    +  CDS            HIV-1 gag (fragment): gag protein from human immunodeficiency virus 1; gag
   4026..4259    +  misc_feature   RRE: The Rev response element (RRE) of HIV-1 allows for Rev-dependent mRNA export from the nucleus to the cytoplasm.
   4636..4736    +  CDS            Rev (fragment): human immunodeficiency virus 1 (HIV-1) Rev protein; rev; enhances nuclear export of unspliced and incompletely spliced viral mRNAs
   4755..4872    +  misc_feature   cPPT/CTS: central polypurine tract and central termination sequence of HIV-1
   4906..5307    +  promoter       SFFV promoter: spleen focus-forming virus long terminal repeat (LTR) promoter
   5317..5340    +  misc_feature   MCS (fragment): pBluescript multiple cloning site
   5365..9975    +  CDS            DOT1L: DOT1L_HUMAN - Also known as KIAA1814, KMT4. Experimental evidence at protein level: Swiss-Prot protein existence level 1. Histone methyltransferase. Methylates 'Lys-79' of histone H3. Nucleosomes are preferred as substrate compared to free histones (PubMed:12123582). Binds to DNA (PubMed:12628190). From Homo sapiens (Human).
   9986..10045   +  CDS            S (fragment): HBSAG_WHV6 - Experimental evidence at transcript level: Swiss-Prot protein existence level 2. The middle envelope protein plays an important role in the budding of the virion. It is involved in the induction of budding in a nucleocapsid independent way. In this process the majority of envelope proteins bud to form subviral lipoprotein particles of 22 nm of diameter that do not contain a nucleocapsid (By similarity). From Woodchuck hepatitis B virus (isolate w64/pWS23) (WHV).
  10177..10580   +  misc_feature   WPRE: woodchuck hepatitis virus posttranscriptional regulatory element
  10638..10697   +  CDS            nef (fragment): NEF_HV1Z2 - Experimental evidence at protein level: Swiss-Prot protein existence level 1. Extracellular Nef protein targets CD4(+) T-lymphocytes for apoptosis by interacting with CXCR4 surface receptors. From Human immunodeficiency virus type 1 group M subtype D (isolate Z2/CDC-Z34) (HIV-1).
  10699..10932   +  LTR            3' LTR (ΔU3): self-inactivating 3' long terminal repeat (LTR) from HIV-1
  11004..11125   +  polyA_signal   SV40 poly(A) signal: SV40 polyadenylation signal
  11144..11165   +  rep_origin     SV40 ori (fragment): SV40 origin of replication
  11165..73      +  rep_origin     SV40 ori (across the origin): SV40 origin of replication
