[The description below was written by a language model from this plasmid's Addgene catalogue record and pLannotate feature annotations shown in this document.]
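Description:
SFFV-DOT1L-Brd 425 is a third-generation-style, self-inactivating HIV-1 lentiviral transfer plasmid built on the SFFV-MCS backbone, carrying a codon-optimized human DOT1L open reading frame together with a construct-specific DNA barcode. In bacteria it is maintained through a high-copy ColE1/pUC origin and selected with ampicillin (AmpR/β-lactamase). An f1 origin and remnants of a pBluescript-type cloning region (lacZα and lacI fragments, lac promoter, T3 and T7 promoters) are also annotated. The viral genome is transcribed from an RSV promoter fused to a truncated 5' LTR and includes the Ψ packaging signal with a partial gag segment, the RRE for Rev-dependent nuclear export, and the cPPT/CTS. It ends in a ΔU3 3' LTR followed by an SV40 poly(A) signal and SV40 origin sequences.

Within the provirus, the spleen focus-forming virus (SFFV) LTR promoter drives DOT1L (also known as KMT4), the histone H3 lysine 79 methyltransferase, with no tag or reporter annotated. A WPRE downstream of the coding sequence enhances transcript stability and expression. According to the depositor, the layout is SFFV, factor sequence, WPRE, then barcode, with the barcode inserted at an XbaI site. The barcode itself is not called out in the feature table, and short annotated hepatitis virus S and nef fragments are likely incidental matches to WPRE-flanking and LTR-adjacent sequence. The depositor also notes a 25 bp backbone deletion just downstream of the insert that is not expected to affect function. The plasmid belongs to a barcoded factor collection for combinatorial screening in immune cell reprogramming, where the barcode presumably allows the delivered factor to be identified in transduced cells.
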