Addgene plasmid #219341: SFFV-DOT1L-Brd 425
Purpose: Transcription factor DOT1L with a specific barcode assigned.
Depositing lab: Filipe Pereira. Depositing organization: Center for Neuroscience and Cell Biology, University of Coimbra. Publication: A combinatorial transcription factor screening platform for immune cell reprogramming. Kurochkin I, Altman AR, Caiado I, Pertiga-Cabral D, Halitzki E, Minaeva M, Zimmermannova O, Henriques-Oliveira L, Klein D, Nair M, Oliveira D, Cajal LR, Knittel R, Feick C, Ringner M, Martin M, Cirovic B, Pires CF, Rosa FF, Sitnicka E, Theis FJ, Pereira CF. Cell Syst. 2026 Jan 21;17(1):101457. doi: 10.1016/j.cels.2025.101457. Epub 2026 Jan 14. PubMed 41539305.
Backbone
  Vector backbone: SFFV-MCS
  Backbone size w/o insert (bp): 6638
  Vector type: Lentiviral
Growth in bacteria
  Bacterial resistance: Ampicillin, 100 μg/mL
  Growth temperature: 37°C
  Growth strain: NEB Stable
  Copy number: High Copy
Gene/Insert
  Gene/Insert name: DOT1L
  Species: H. sapiens (human)
  Insert size (bp): 4614
  Mutation: Codon optimized
  Entrez Gene: DOT1L (a.k.a. DOT1, KMT4)
  Promoter: The spleen focus-forming virus (SFFV) promoter
  Cloning method: Restriction Enzyme; 5′ cloning site Bsp119I (not destroyed); 3′ cloning site BstHI (not destroyed)
Terms and licenses: Academic/Nonprofit Terms; Industry Terms: Not Available to Industry
Depositor comments: Barcode sequence cloned into XbaI restriction site. Design of plasmid is as follows: SFFV-[TF sequence]-WPRE-[Barcode sequence]. Please note: This plasmid contains a 25bp deletion in the backbone immediately downstream of the insert. This deletion is not expected to impact plasmid function.
How to cite: SFFV-DOT1L-Brd 425 was a gift from Filipe Pereira (Addgene plasmid # 219341 ; http://n2t.net/addgene:219341 ; RRID:Addgene_219341)
