>Addgene plasmid #219341 | SFFV-DOT1L-Brd 425 | depositor partial sequence | sequence record 428503 | TF ORF
ATGGGAGAAAAGTTAGAACTCCGTCTCAAATCCCCTGTTGGAGCAGAACCTGCGGTATATCCTTGGCCCT
TGCCCGTGTATGACAAGCACCATGACGCGGCACACGAGATAATTGAAACAATTAGGTGGGTGTGCGAGGA
GATACCTGACCTGAAACTGGCCATGGAAAACTATGTGCTCATCGATTACGATACAAAGTCTTTTGAATCA
ATGCAACGGCTTTGTGATAAATATAACAGGGCAATTGACTCAATACATCAACTCTGGAAAGGAACGACTC
AACCTATGAAACTTAATACAAGACCCTCAACCGGGCTGCTTCGGCACATCTTACAACAAGTGTATAATCA
TTCTGTCACTGATCCAGAAAAGCTGAATAATTACGAACCCTTTTCTCCAGAAGTCTATGGAGAAACATCT
TTTGATCTCGTCGCACAAATGATCGACGAAATTAAAATGACTGATGATGATCTTTTCGTAGATCTGGGCT
CCGGCGTAGGACAAGTAGTTCTGCAAGTGGCAGCGGCAACTAATTGTAAGCACCATTACGGGGTGGAAAA
GGCCGATATTCCCGCTAAATACGCAGAAACAATGGATCGAGAATTTAGAAAATGGATGAAGTGGTACGGT
AAGAAACACGCGGAGTATACTCTTGAAAGAGGGGACTTCTTAAGCGAGGAATGGAGAGAACGCATTGCTA
ATACCTCTGTGATTTTCGTCAACAACTTCGCTTTCGGGCCAGAAGTAGACCATCAACTTAAAGAAAGATT
CGCTAATATGAAAGAGGGCGGTAGGATTGTCAGCTCCAAGCCTTTCGCCCCACTCAATTTTCGGATCAAT
AGCCGGAATCTTTCTGATATAGGGACAATTATGAGGGTTGTCGAACTTTCACCATTAAAAGGGTCTGTAA
GTTGGACAGGCAAACCTGTATCTTATTATCTCCATACAATTGATAGAACAATCCTCGAGAATTACTTCTC
CAGCCTCAAGAATCCTAAGTTACGCGAAGAGCAAGAAGCGGCTAGAAGGCGACAACAAAGGGAAAGTAAA
TCCAATGCAGCTACACCAACAAAAGGACCCGAAGGAAAAGTTGCAGGTCCTGCAGATGCACCAATGGATT
CAGGCGCCGAAGAGGAGAAAGCCGGGGCCGCGACAGTCAAGAAGCCTAGCCCAAGTAAGGCTAGAAAGAA
GAAATTGAATAAGAAGGGTCGAAAGATGGCCGGACGTAAAAGAGGCCGGCCAAAGAAAATGAATACAGCT
AATCCAGAACGCAAACCTAAGAAGAATCAGACCGCTTTAGACGCTTTGCATGCCCAAACGGTCTCACAAA
CAGCAGCGAGCTCCCCTCAAGACGCATATCGCAGCCCCCATTCCCCCTTTTATCAACTGCCCCCTTCTGT
CCAACGACATAGCCCAAATCCTCTTCTTGTTGCTCCAACACCCCCTGCTCTTCAAAAGCTGCTGGAATCA
TTTAAAATTCAATATCTCCAATTTCTCGCCTATACCAAAACCCCACAATACAAAGCTTCACTCCAAGAAC
TTCTTGGTCAAGAGAAAGAGAAGAATGCACAACTGTTGGGAGCAGCCCAACAACTGTTATCCCATTGTCA
AGCTCAGAAAGAAGAAATAAGAAGACTTTTCCAACAGAAGCTCGACGAACTCGGGGTCAAAGCCCTTACA
TATAATGATTTGATCCAGGCTCAGAAAGAAATAAGCGCTCACAATCAACAATTGAGGGAACAATCCGAAC
AATTAGAACAAGATAATAGAGCACTGAGGGGTCAATCCTTGCAACTTTTGAAAGCCAGGTGTGAAGAACT
CCAACTCGATTGGGCAACACTCAGTCTTGAGAAACTGCTCAAGGAGAAACAAGCTTTAAAATCACAAATA
AGCGAAAAGCAAAGACATTGTTTGGAACTCCAGATATCCATAGTCGAACTTGAAAAGTCTCAACGCCAAC
AAGAACTGCTTCAACTGAAAAGCTGCGTTCCACCCGATGATGCGCTCAGCCTGCATCTTCGAGGAAAAGG
AGCTTTGGGACGGGAACTTGAACCCGATGCATCACGCCTTCATTTAGAATTAGATTGTACAAAATTTAGC
TTGCCCCATCTGTCCTCAATGTCCCCAGAACTGTCTATGAATGGACAAGCGGCCGGGTACGAACTGTGTG
GCGTACTTTCCAGGCCCTCTTCAAAACAAAATACACCACAATATTTGGCGTCCCCTCTCGATCAAGAAGT
TGTTCCATGCACACCATCACATGTGGGGCGACCTAGACTTGAGAAATTATCCGGGCTGGCGGCTCCTGAT
TATACACGACTCTCTCCCGCGAAAATCGTTTTGCGACGTCATCTTAGTCAAGATCATACCGTCCCAGGAC
GACCAGCCGCTAGCGAACTTCACAGCCGTGCCGAACATACTAAAGAAAATGGGCTGCCTTATCAATCACC
GTCAGTCCCCGGTAGTATGAAACTTTCCCCACAAGATCCCCGCCCTCTTTCTCCCGGAGCACTCCAACTC
GCCGGGGAAAAGAGTTCTGAGAAAGGGCTCAGGGAAAGAGCATATGGTTCTTCCGGAGAACTGATTACAT
CCTTGCCTATTAGTATTCCTTTGTCAACGGTCCAACCGAATAAACTTCCCGTTTCTATCCCACTCGCTAG
TGTTGTACTCCCAAGTAGGGCAGAACGTGCCCGAAGTACTCCATCTCCAGTCCTTCAACCAAGGGATCCG
TCCAGCACTCTGGAGAAACAAATCGGCGCCAACGCACATGGCGCCGGTTCTAGGTCATTAGCGTTGGCTC
CAGCTGGGTTTAGTTATGCCGGAAGCGTTGCAATATCAGGAGCTCTTGCAGGATCCCCCGCATCACTGAC
CCCAGGCGCTGAACCCGCAACATTAGACGAAAGCAGCTCTTCCGGATCTCTCTTCGCGACTGTTGGCTCA
CGTTCAAGCACCCCTCAACATCCACTCCTCTTAGCCCAACCACGCAATAGTCTGCCCGCTAGCCCAGCGC
ATCAACTGAGCTCAAGCCCTAGACTGGGCGGCGCTGCGCAAGGGCCCCTGCCAGAAGCGTCTAAAGGTGA
TTTGCCGAGCGACAGTGGATTTTCCGACCCAGAAAGCGAGGCTAAACGCCGTATAGTCTTTACAATTACA
ACCGGGGCCGGTTCTGCTAAACAATCCCCTAGTTCAAAACATAGTCCTCTTACAGCATCCGCTAGGGGAG
ATTGCGTCCCAAGTCATGGTCAAGATTCTCGTCGACGGGGTAGAAGGAAAAGAGCCAGCGCCGGCACTCC
ATCTCTGTCCGCCGGGGTTTCTCCTAAAAGACGCGCTCTCCCTAGCGTTGCCGGGCTCTTTACTCAACCA
TCAGGATCCCCATTGAATCTGAATAGCATGGTGTCCAATATTAATCAACCACTCGAAATAACTGCAATTA
GCAGCCCAGAAACTTCACTCAAATCTTCACCCGTTCCTTATCAAGATCATGATCAACCACCTGTTTTGAA
GAAAGAACGACCGCTCTCTCAAACAAACGGAGCCCATTATTCACCCCTGACAAGTGATGAAGAACCGGGG
TCCGAAGATGAACCTTCCTCTGCCCGCATAGAACGCAAGATCGCCACCATTTCACTTGAGAGTAAGTCCC
CACCTAAGACTCTGGAGAACGGTGGCGGGCTGGCTGGTCGTAAACCAGCCCCTGCAGGAGAACCCGTGAA
CTCTTCCAAATGGAAATCTACATTTTCACCGATTAGCGATATAGGGTTGGCTAAATCTGCTGATTCTCCT
CTTCAAGCTTCTTCTGCTCTGTCTCAAAATAGTCTCTTTACCTTTAGGCCTGCACTCGAAGAACCAAGCG
CAGACGCGAAACTCGCAGCCCATCCTCGGAAGGGATTCCCAGGAAGCCTTTCCGGCGCAGATGGTTTGTC
TCCCGGGACGAATCCGGCAAATGGATGTACTTTTGGCGGTGGACTCGCTGCTGATCTCAGCCTGCATAGT
TTCTCCGACGGCGCCTCATTGCCTCATAAAGGACCTGAAGCTGCTGGACTCTCAAGCCCCCTTTCTTTTC
CGTCCCAAAGAGGTAAAGAAGGTAGCGATGCTAATCCCTTTCTGAGCAAAAGACAACTTGATGGTCTCGC
CGGTCTTAAAGGAGAAGGGAGTCGTGGTAAAGAAGCTGGAGAAGGCGGGTTGCCACTCTGTGGCCCAACT
GATAAAACTCCCCTTCTTTCCGGAAAAGCGGCTAAAGCTCGTGATCGTGAAGTGGATCTGAAGAACGGGC
ATAATCTGTTTATATCCGCTGCTGCTGTGCCCCCAGGTAGTTTGCTGTCCGGTCCAGGGTTGGCGCCAGC
TGCTTCATCTGCCGGTGGTGCCGCCTCATCTGCACAAACCCATCGCAGCTTTCTTGGACCATTTCCCCCT
GGGCCACAATTTGCACTGGGTCCTATGAGCCTTCAAGCAAATTTGGGGTCTGTCGCTGGGAGCAGTGTGC
TCCAATCCCTTTTCAGTAGCGTCCCTGCTGCTGCTGGGTTGGTTCATGTTTCCAGTGCCGCAACTAGGCT
CACAAATAGCCATGCTATGGGATCTTTCAGCGGCGTCGCCGGTGGAACTGTAGGTGGAAATTGA
