>Addgene plasmid #219341 | SFFV-DOT1L-Brd 425 | depositor partial sequence | sequence record 428504 | Barcode sequence
TGTACATCTCGGGTAGCGCT
